Addgene plasmid #248354: pANC61(FLAG7 hAqp1-GSG-(TEVcs-GSG)3x-FKBP12degron-IRES-EGFP)
Purpose: Lentiviral vector that can express hAqp1_degron based sensor for TEVp in mammalian cells. Expressed off of EF1a promoter with EGFP marker
Depositing lab: Arnab Mukherjee. Depositing organization: University of California, Santa Barbara. Publication: A programmable genetic platform for engineering noninvasive biosensors. Chacko AN, Dhanabalan KM, Wan J, Chien R, Anderson NT, Xu B, Pham K, Tiwari R, Mukherjee A. Sci Adv. 2026 Jan 16;12(3):eaec1211. doi: 10.1126/sciadv.aec1211. Epub 2026 Jan 14. PubMed 41533785.
Backbone
  Vector backbone: pLenti
  Vector type: Lentiviral
Growth in bacteria
  Bacterial resistance: Ampicillin, 100 μg/mL
  Growth temperature: 37°C
  Growth strain: NEB Stable
  Copy number: Low Copy
Gene/Insert
  Gene/Insert name: FLAG7 hAqp1-GSG-(TEVcs-GSG)3x-FKBP12degron (alt name: DD-URCAS sensor)
  Species: H. sapiens (human), Synthetic
  Promoter: EF-1a
  Tag / fusion protein: FLAG (internal in Aqp1); 3x TEV site, FKBP12 degron (C terminal on insert)
  Cloning method: Gibson Cloning
Terms and licenses: Academic/Nonprofit Terms; Industry Terms: Not Available to Industry
Depositor comments: DD-MAPPER: destabilizing domain universal reporter circuit-based activatable sensor.
How to cite: pANC61(FLAG7 hAqp1-GSG-(TEVcs-GSG)3x-FKBP12degron-IRES-EGFP) was a gift from Arnab Mukherjee (Addgene plasmid # 248354 ; http://n2t.net/addgene:248354 ; RRID:Addgene_248354)
