[The description below was written by a language model from this plasmid's Addgene catalogue record and pLannotate feature annotations shown in this document.]
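Description:
pANC61 is a roughly 10 kb third-generation-style lentiviral transfer vector built on a pLenti backbone for delivering a protease-responsive aquaporin reporter into mammalian cells. The viral portion is organised in the usual way. An RSV promoter drives a truncated HIV-1 5' LTR, followed by the Ψ packaging signal with a gag fragment, the Rev response element and the cPPT/CTS. Downstream of the payload lie a WPRE, which enhances transcript expression, and a truncated 3' LTR (annotated by the software as a second truncated 5' LTR) with an SV40 polyadenylation signal. In bacteria the plasmid is selected with ampicillin through the bla gene. The feature table annotates a ColE1/pUC-type origin, although the catalogue lists the plasmid as low copy. An f1 ori, an SV40 ori, lac-derived remnants and a leftover Gateway attB2 site are also present.

The payload is a bicistronic cassette under the constitutive human EF-1α promoter. The first cistron encodes human aquaporin-1 carrying an internal FLAG epitope. GSG linkers join it to three tandem TEV protease cleavage sites and then to a C-terminal FKBP12 destabilizing domain (the L106P mutant, which Shield1 can stabilise). The degron would normally direct the fusion for degradation, so cleavage by TEV protease should release aquaporin-1 from it and allow the water channel to accumulate. This makes aquaporin-1 level a readout of protease activity, in line with the depositor's description of a destabilizing-domain activatable sensor for noninvasive biosensing. An EMCV IRES then drives EGFP from the same transcript, which marks transduced cells independently of the sensor state.
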