Features (pLannotate 1.2.2; 29 found; start..end, strand, type, name):
    341..365     -  protein_bind   attB2: mutant version of attB; recombination site for the Gateway® BP reaction BP Clonase™
    396..984     +  misc_feature   WPRE: woodchuck hepatitis virus posttranscriptional regulatory element
   1047..1184    +  CDS            nef (fragment): NEF_HV1LA - Experimental evidence at protein level: Swiss-Prot protein existence level 1. Extracellular Nef protein targets CD4(+) T-lymphocytes for apoptosis by interacting with CXCR4 surface receptors. From Human immunodeficiency virus type 1 group M subtype B (isolate Lai) (HIV-1).
   1170..1350    +  LTR            5' LTR (truncated): truncated 5' long terminal repeat (LTR) from HIV-1
   1422..1543    +  polyA_signal   SV40 poly(A) signal: SV40 polyadenylation signal
   1583..1718    +  rep_origin     SV40 ori: SV40 origin of replication
   1739..1757    -  promoter       T7 promoter: promoter for bacteriophage T7 RNA polymerase
   1765..1920    +  CDS            lacZα (fragment): LacZα fragment of β-galactosidase; lacZ fragment
   1925..2353    +  rep_origin     f1 ori (sequence partly withheld): f1 bacteriophage origin of replication; arrow indicates direction of (+) strand synthesis
   2406..2510    +  promoter       AmpR promoter: bla
   2511..3371    +  CDS            AmpR: β-lactamase; bla; confers resistance to ampicillin, carbenicillin, and related antibiotics
   3542..4130    +  rep_origin     ori: high-copy-number ColE1/pMB1/pBR322/pUC origin of replication
   4313..4405    +  CDS            lacI (fragment): lac repressor; lacI; The lac repressor binds to the lac operator to inhibit transcription in E. coli. This inhibition can be relieved by adding lactose or isopropyl-β-D-thiogalactopyranoside (IPTG).
   4418..4439    +  protein_bind   CAP binding site: CAP binding activates transcription in the presence of cAMP. E. coli catabolite activator protein
   4454..4484    +  promoter       lac promoter: promoter for the E. coli lac operon
   4492..4508    +  protein_bind   lac operator: The lac repressor binds to the lac operator to inhibit transcription in E. coli. This inhibition can be relieved by adding lactose or isopropyl-β-D-thiogalactopyranoside (IPTG). lac repressor encoded by lacI
   4553..4571    +  promoter       T3 promoter: promoter for bacteriophage T3 RNA polymerase
   4599..4825    +  promoter       RSV promoter: Rous sarcoma virus enhancer/promoter
   4826..5006    +  LTR            5' LTR (truncated): truncated 5' long terminal repeat (LTR) from HIV-1
   5053..5178    +  misc_feature   HIV-1 Ψ: packaging signal of human immunodeficiency virus type 1
   5162..5525    +  CDS            HIV-1 gag (fragment): gag protein from human immunodeficiency virus 1; gag
   5671..5904    +  misc_feature   RRE: The Rev response element (RRE) of HIV-1 allows for Rev-dependent mRNA export from the nucleus to the cytoplasm.
   6281..6381    +  CDS            Rev (fragment): human immunodeficiency virus 1 (HIV-1) Rev protein; rev; enhances nuclear export of unspliced and incompletely spliced viral mRNAs
   6400..6517    +  misc_feature   cPPT/CTS: central polypurine tract and central termination sequence of HIV-1
   6567..7745    +  promoter       EF-1α promoter: strong constitutive promoter for human elongation factor EF-1α
   7771..8601    +  CDS            AQP1: AQP1_HUMAN - Also known as CHIP28. Experimental evidence at protein level: Swiss-Prot protein existence level 1. Forms a water-specific channel that provides the plasma membranes of red cells and kidney proximal tubules with high permeability to water, thereby permitting water to move in the direction of an osmotic gradient. From Homo sapiens (Human).
   8701..9021    +  CDS            DD: destabilization domain that can be stabilized by Shield1 in the ProteoTuner™ system L106P mutant of FKBP12
   9136..9598    +  misc_feature   IRES: internal ribosome entry site (IRES) of the encephalomyocarditis virus (EMCV)
   9612..316     +  CDS            EGFP (across the origin): the original enhanced GFP (Yang et al., 1996) mammalian codon-optimized
>Addgene plasmid #248354 | pANC61(FLAG7 hAqp1-GSG-(TEVcs-GSG)3x-FKBP12degron-IRES-EGFP) | addgene full sequence | sequence record 493085 | Addgene NGS Result
CAACATCCTGGGGCACAAGCTGGAGTACAACTACAACAGCCACAACGTCTATATCATGGCCGACAAGCAG
AAGAACGGCATCAAGGTGAACTTCAAGATCCGCCACAACATCGAGGACGGCAGCGTGCAGCTCGCCGACC
ACTACCAGCAGAACACCCCCATCGGCGACGGCCCCGTGCTGCTGCCCGACAACCACTACCTGAGCACCCA
GTCCGCCCTGAGCAAAGACCCCAACGAGAAGCGCGATCACATGGTCCTGCTGGAGTTCGTGACCGCCGCC
GGGATCACTCTCGGCATGGACGAGCTGTACAAGTAAAGCGGCCGCACTCGAGATATCTAGACCCAGCTTT
CTTGTACAAAGTGGTTGATATCCAGCACAGTGGCGGCCGCTCGACAATCAACCTCTGGATTACAAAATTT
GTGAAAGATTGACTGGTATTCTTAACTATGTTGCTCCTTTTACGCTATGTGGATACGCTGCTTTAATGCC
TTTGTATCATGCTATTGCTTCCCGTATGGCTTTCATTTTCTCCTCCTTGTATAAATCCTGGTTGCTGTCT
CTTTATGAGGAGTTGTGGCCCGTTGTCAGGCAACGTGGCGTGGTGTGCACTGTGTTTGCTGACGCAACCC
CCACTGGTTGGGGCATTGCCACCACCTGTCAGCTCCTTTCCGGGACTTTCGCTTTCCCCCTCCCTATTGC
CACGGCGGAACTCATCGCCGCCTGCCTTGCCCGCTGCTGGACAGGGGCTCGGCTGTTGGGCACTGACAAT
TCCGTGGTGTTGTCGGGGAAGCTGACGTCCTTTCCATGGCTGCTCGCCTGTGTTGCCACCTGGATTCTGC
GCGGGACGTCCTTCTGCTACGTCCCTTCGGCCCTCAATCCAGCGGACCTTCCTTCCCGCGGCCTGCTGCC
GGCTCTGCGGCCTCTTCCGCGTCTTCGCCTTCGCCCTCAGACGAGTCGGATCTCCCTTTGGGCCGCCTCC
CCGCCTGGAATTCTGCAGATATCCGGACTAGTGATCTAATTCTACCGGGGATCCGTCGAGGGCCCGGTAC
CTTTAAGACCAATGACTTACAAGGCAGCTGTAGATCTTAGCCACTTTTTAAAAGAAAAGGGGGGACTGGA
AGGGCTAGCTCACTCCCAACGAAGACAAGATCTGCTTTTTGCTTGTACTGGGTCTCTCTGGTTAGACCAG
ATCTGAGCCTGGGAGCTCTCTGGCTAACTAGGGAACCCACTGCTTAAGCCTCAATAAAGCTTGCCTTGAG
TGCTTCAAGTAGTGTGTGCCCGTCTGTTGTGTGACTCTGGTAACTAGAGATCCCTCAGACCCTTTTAGTC
AGTGTGGAAAATCTCTAGCAGTAGTAGTTCATGTCATCTTATTATTCAGTATTTATAACTTGCAAAGAAA
TGAATATCAGAGAGTGAGAGGAACTTGTTTATTGCAGCTTATAATGGTTACAAATAAAGCAATAGCATCA
CAAATTTCACAAATAAAGCATTTTTTTCACTGCATTCTAGTTGTGGTTTGTCCAAACTCATCAATGTATC
TTATCATGTCTGGCTCTAGCTATCCCGCCCCTAACTCCGCCCATCCCGCCCCTAACTCAGCCCAGTTCCG
CCCATTCTCCGCCCCATGGCTGACTAATTTTTTTTATTTATGCAGAGGCCGAGGCCGCCTCGGCCTCTGA
GCTATTCCAGAAGTAGTGAGGAGGCTTTTTTGGAGGCCTAGGGACGTACCCAATTCGCCCTATAGTGAGT
CGTATTACGCGCGCTCACTGGCCGTCGTTTTACAACGTCGTGACTGGGAAAACCCTGGCGTTACCCAACT
TAATCGCCTTGCAGCACATCCCCCTTTCGCCAGCTGGCGTAATAGCGAAGAGGCCCGCACCGATCGCCCT
TCCCAACAGTTGCGCAGCCTGAATGGCGAATGGG
[124 nt withheld, positions 1925-2048]
C
[91 nt withheld, positions 2050-2140]
A
[49 nt withheld, positions 2142-2190]
CCTTTGACGTTGGAGTCCACGTTCTTT
[37 nt withheld, positions 2218-2254]
ACCCTATCTCGGTCTATTCTTTTGATTTATAAGGGATTTTGCCGATTTCGGCCTATTGGTTAAAAAATGA
GCTGATTTAACAAAAATTTAACGCGAATTTTAACAAAATATTAACGCTTACAATTTAGGTGGCACTTTTC
GGGGAAATGTGCGCGGAACCCCTATTTGTTTATTTTTCTAAATACATTCAAATATGTATCCGCTCATGAG
ACAATAACCCTGATAAATGCTTCAATAATATTGAAAAAGGAAGAGTATGAGTATTCAACATTTCCGTGTC
GCCCTTATTCCCTTTTTTGCGGCATTTTGCCTTCCTGTTTTTGCTCACCCAGAAACGCTGGTGAAAGTAA
AAGATGCTGAAGATCAGTTGGGTGCACGAGTGGGTTACATCGAACTGGATCTCAACAGCGGTAAGATCCT
TGAGAGTTTTCGCCCCGAAGAACGTTTTCCAATGATGAGCACTTTTAAAGTTCTGCTATGTGGCGCGGTA
TTATCCCGTATTGACGCCGGGCAAGAGCAACTCGGTCGCCGCATACACTATTCTCAGAATGACTTGGTTG
AGTACTCACCAGTCACAGAAAAGCATCTTACGGATGGCATGACAGTAAGAGAATTATGCAGTGCTGCCAT
AACCATGAGTGATAACACTGCGGCCAACTTACTTCTGACAACGATCGGAGGACCGAAGGAGCTAACCGCT
TTTTTGCACAACATGGGGGATCATGTAACTCGCCTTGATCGTTGGGAACCGGAGCTGAATGAAGCCATAC
CAAACGACGAGCGTGACACCACGATGCCTGTAGCAATGGCAACAACGTTGCGCAAACTATTAACTGGCGA
ACTACTTACTCTAGCTTCCCGGCAACAATTAATAGACTGGATGGAGGCGGATAAAGTTGCAGGACCACTT
CTGCGCTCGGCCCTTCCGGCTGGCTGGTTTATTGCTGATAAATCTGGAGCCGGTGAGCGTGGGTCTCGCG
GTATCATTGCAGCACTGGGGCCAGATGGTAAGCCCTCCCGTATCGTAGTTATCTACACGACGGGGAGTCA
GGCAACTATGGATGAACGAAATAGACAGATCGCTGAGATAGGTGCCTCACTGATTAAGCATTGGTAACTG
TCAGACCAAGTTTACTCATATATACTTTAGATTGATTTAAAACTTCATTTTTAATTTAAAAGGATCTAGG
TGAAGATCCTTTTTGATAATCTCATGACCAAAATCCCTTAACGTGAGTTTTCGTTCCACTGAGCGTCAGA
CCCCGTAGAAAAGATCAAAGGATCTTCTTGAGATCCTTTTTTTCTGCGCGTAATCTGCTGCTTGCAAACA
AAAAAACCACCGCTACCAGCGGTGGTTTGTTTGCCGGATCAAGAGCTACCAACTCTTTTTCCGAAGGTAA
CTGGCTTCAGCAGAGCGCAGATACCAAATACTGTTCTTCTAGTGTAGCCGTAGTTAGGCCACCACTTCAA
GAACTCTGTAGCACCGCCTACATACCTCGCTCTGCTAATCCTGTTACCAGTGGCTGCTGCCAGTGGCGAT
AAGTCGTGTCTTACCGGGTTGGACTCAAGACGATAGTTACCGGATAAGGCGCAGCGGTCGGGCTGAACGG
GGGGTTCGTGCACACAGCCCAGCTTGGAGCGAACGACCTACACCGAACTGAGATACCTACAGCGTGAGCT
ATGAGAAAGCGCCACGCTTCCCGAAGGGAGAAAGGCGGACAGGTATCCGGTAAGCGGCAGGGTCGGAACA
GGAGAGCGCACGAGGGAGCTTCCAGGGGGAAACGCCTGGTATCTTTATAGTCCTGTCGGGTTTCGCCACC
TCTGACTTGAGCGTCGATTTTTGTGATGCTCGTCAGGGGGGCGGAGCCTATGGAAAAACGCCAGCAACGC
GGCCTTTTTACGGTTCCTGGCCTTTTGCTGGCCTTTTGCTCACATGTTCTTTCCTGCGTTATCCCCTGAT
TCTGTGGATAACCGTATTACCGCCTTTGAGTGAGCTGATACCGCTCGCCGCAGCCGAACGACCGAGCGCA
GCGAGTCAGTGAGCGAGGAAGCGGAAGAGCGCCCAATACGCAAACCGCCTCTCCCCGCGCGTTGGCCGAT
TCATTAATGCAGCTGGCACGACAGGTTTCCCGACTGGAAAGCGGGCAGTGAGCGCAACGCAATTAATGTG
AGTTAGCTCACTCATTAGGCACCCCAGGCTTTACACTTTATGCTTCCGGCTCGTATGTTGTGTGGAATTG
TGAGCGGATAACAATTTCACACAGGAAACAGCTATGACCATGATTACGCCAAGCGCGCAATTAACCCTCA
CTAAAGGGAACAAAAGCTGGAGCTGCAAGCTTAATGTAGTCTTATGCAATACTCTTGTAGTCTTGCAACA
TGGTAACGATGAGTTAGCAACATGCCTTACAAGGAGAGAAAAAGCACCGTGCATGCCGATTGGTGGAAGT
AAGGTGGTACGATCGTGCCTTATTAGGAAGGCAACAGACGGGTCTGACATGGATTGGACGAACCACTGAA
TTGCCGCATTGCAGAGATATTGTATTTAAGTGCCTAGCTCGATACATAAACGGGTCTCTCTGGTTAGACC
AGATCTGAGCCTGGGAGCTCTCTGGCTAACTAGGGAACCCACTGCTTAAGCCTCAATAAAGCTTGCCTTG
AGTGCTTCAAGTAGTGTGTGCCCGTCTGTTGTGTGACTCTGGTAACTAGAGATCCCTCAGACCCTTTTAG
TCAGTGTGGAAAATCTCTAGCAGTGGCGCCCGAACAGGGACTTGAAAGCGAAAGGGAAACCAGAGGAGCT
CTCTCGACGCAGGACTCGGCTTGCTGAAGCGCGCACGGCAAGAGGCGAGGGGCGGCGACTGGTGAGTACG
CCAAAAATTTTGACTAGCGGAGGCTAGAAGGAGAGAGATGGGTGCGAGAGCGTCAGTATTAAGCGGGGGA
GAATTAGATCGCGATGGGAAAAAATTCGGTTAAGGCCAGGGGGAAAGAAAAAATATAAATTAAAACATAT
AGTATGGGCAAGCAGGGAGCTAGAACGATTCGCAGTTAATCCTGGCCTGTTAGAAACATCAGAAGGCTGT
AGACAAATACTGGGACAGCTACAACCATCCCTTCAGACAGGATCAGAAGAACTTAGATCATTATATAATA
CAGTAGCAACCCTCTATTGTGTGCATCAAAGGATAGAGATAAAAGACACCAAGGAAGCTTTAGACAAGAT
AGAGGAAGAGCAAAACAAAAGTAAGACCACCGCACAGCAAGCGGCCGCTGATCTTCAGACCTGGAGGAGG
AGATATGAGGGACAATTGGAGAAGTGAATTATATAAATATAAAGTAGTAAAAATTGAACCATTAGGAGTA
GCACCCACCAAGGCAAAGAGAAGAGTGGTGCAGAGAGAAAAAAGAGCAGTGGGAATAGGAGCTTTGTTCC
TTGGGTTCTTGGGAGCAGCAGGAAGCACTATGGGCGCAGCGTCAATGACGCTGACGGTACAGGCCAGACA
ATTATTGTCTGGTATAGTGCAGCAGCAGAACAATTTGCTGAGGGCTATTGAGGCGCAACAGCATCTGTTG
CAACTCACAGTCTGGGGCATCAAGCAGCTCCAGGCAAGAATCCTGGCTGTGGAAAGATACCTAAAGGATC
AACAGCTCCTGGGGATTTGGGGTTGCTCTGGAAAACTCATTTGCACCACTGCTGTGCCTTGGAATGCTAG
TTGGAGTAATAAATCTCTGGAACAGATTTGGAATCACACGACCTGGATGGAGTGGGACAGAGAAATTAAC
AATTACACAAGCTTAATACACTCCTTAATTGAAGAATCGCAAAACCAGCAAGAAAAGAATGAACAAGAAT
TATTGGAATTAGATAAATGGGCAAGTTTGTGGAATTGGTTTAACATAACAAATTGGCTGTGGTATATAAA
ATTATTCATAATGATAGTAGGAGGCTTGGTAGGTTTAAGAATAGTTTTTGCTGTACTTTCTATAGTGAAT
AGAGTTAGGCAGGGATATTCACCATTATCGTTTCAGACCCACCTCCCAACCCCGAGGGGACCCGACAGGC
CCGAAGGAATAGAAGAAGAAGGTGGAGAGAGAGACAGAGACAGATCCATTCGATTAGTGAACGGATCTCG
ACGGTATCGGTTAACTTTTAAAAGAAAAGGGGGGATTGGGGGGTACAGTGCAGGGGAAAGAATAGTAGAC
ATAATAGCAACAGACATACAAACTAAAGAATTACAAAAACAAATTACAAAAATTCAAAATTTTATCGATC
ACGAGACTAGCCTCGGCTCCGGTGGATCACGAGACTAGCCTCGGCTCCGGTGCCCGTCAGTGGGCAGAGC
GCACATCGCCCACAGTCCCCGAGAAGTTGGGGGGAGGGGTCGGCAATTGAACCGGTGCCTAGAGAAGGTG
GCGCGGGGTAAACTGGGAAAGTGATGTCGTGTACTGGCTCCGCCTTTTTCCCGAGGGTGGGGGAGAACCG
TATATAAGTGCAGTAGTCGCCGTGAACGTTCTTTTTCGCAACGGGTTTGCCGCCAGAACACAGGTAAGTG
CCGTGTGTGGTTCCCGCGGGCCTGGCCTCTTTACGGGTTATGGCCCTTGCGTGCCTTGAATTACTTCCAC
CTGGCTGCAGTACGTGATTCTTGATCCCGAGCTTCGGGTTGGAAGTGGGTGGGAGAGTTCGAGGCCTTGC
GCTTAAGGAGCCCCTTCGCCTCGTGCTTGAGTTGAGGCCTGGCCTGGGCGCTGGGGCCGCCGCGTGCGAA
TCTGGTGGCACCTTCGCGCCTGTCTCGCTGCTTTCGATAAGTCTCTAGCCATTTAAAATTTTTGATGACC
TGCTGCGACGCTTTTTTTCTGGCAAGATAGTCTTGTAAATGCGGGCCAAGATCTGCACACTGGTATTTCG
GTTTTTGGGGCCGCGGGCGGCGACGGGGCCCGTGCGTCCCAGCGCACATGTTCGGCGAGGCGGGGCCTGC
GAGCGCGGCCACCGAGAATCGGACGGGGGTAGTCTCAAGCTGGCCGGCCTGCTCTGGTGCCTGGCCTCGC
GCCGCCGTGTATCGCCCCGCCCTGGGCGGCAAGGCTGGCCCGGTCGGCACCAGTTGCGTGAGCGGAAAGA
TGGCCGCTTCCCGGCCCTGCTGCAGGGAGCTCAAAATGGAGGACGCGGCGCTCGGGAGAGCGGGCGGGTG
AGTCACCCACACAAAGGAAAAGGGCCTTTCCGTCCTCAGCCGTCGCTTCATGTGACTCCACGGAGTACCG
GGCGCCGTCCAGGCACCTCGATTAGTTCTCGAGCTTTTGGAGTACGTCGTCTTTAGGTTGGGGGGAGGGG
TTTTATGCGATGGAGTTTCCCCACACTGAGTGGGTGGAGACTGAAGTTAGGCCAGCTTGGCACTTGATGT
AATTCTCCTTGGAATTTGCCCTTTTTGAGTTTGGATCTTGGTTCATTCTCAAGCCTCAGACAGTGGTTCA
AAGTTTTTTTCTTCCATTTCAGGTGTCGTGAGAGCTCGGATCCAGTACCCTTCACCATGGCCAGCGAGTT
CAAGAAGAAGCTCTTCTGGAGGGCAGTGGTGGCCGAGTTCCTGGCCACGACCCTCTTTGTCTTCATCAGC
ATCGGTTCTGCCCTGGGCTTCAAATACCCGGTGGGGAACAACCAGGACTACAAGGACGACGACGACAAGA
CGGCGGTCCAGGACAACGTGAAGGTGTCGCTGGCCTTCGGGCTGAGCATCGCCACGCTGGCGCAGAGTGT
GGGCCACATCAGCGGCGCCCACCTCAACCCGGCTGTCACACTGGGGCTGCTGCTCAGCTGCCAGATCAGC
ATCTTCCGTGCCCTCATGTACATCATCGCCCAGTGCGTGGGGGCCATCGTCGCCACCGCCATCCTCTCAG
GCATCACCTCCTCCCTGACTGGGAACTCGCTTGGCCGCAATGACCTGGCTGATGGTGTGAACTCGGGCCA
GGGCCTGGGCATCGAGATCATCGGGACCCTCCAGCTGGTGCTATGCGTGCTGGCTACTACCGACCGGAGG
CGCCGTGACCTTGGTGGCTCAGCCCCCCTTGCCATCGGCCTCTCTGTAGCCCTTGGACACCTCCTGGCTA
TTGACTACACTGGCTGTGGGATTAACCCTGCTCGGTCCTTTGGCTCCGCGGTGATCACACACAACTTCAG
CAACCACTGGATTTTCTGGGTGGGGCCATTCATCGGGGGAGCCCTGGCTGTACTCATCTACGACTTCATC
CTGGCCCCACGCAGCAGTGACCTCACAGACCGCGTGAAGGTGTGGACCAGCGGCCAGGTGGAGGAGTATG
ACCTGGATGCCGACGACATCAACTCCAGGGTGGAGATGAAGCCCAAAGGATCTGGCGAAAATCTTTATTT
CCAATCTGGCTCAGGTGAGAATCTGTATTTCCAGTCTGGTTCAGGGGAGAACCTCTACTTCCAGTCTGGG
TCTGGAGGAGTGCAGGTGGAAACCATCTCCCCAGGAGACGGGCGCACCTTCCCCAAGCGCGGCCAGACCT
GTGTGGTGCACTACACCGGGATGCTTGAAGATGGAAAGAAAGTCGATTCCTCCCGGGACAGAAACAAGCC
CTTTAAGTTTATGCTAGGCAAGCAGGAGGTGATCCGAGGCTGGGAAGAAGGGGTTGCCCAGATGAGTGTG
GGTCAGAGAGCCAAACTGACTATATCTCCAGATTATGCCTATGGTGCCACTGGGCACCCAGGCATCATCC
CACCACATGCCACTCTCGTCTTCGATGTGGAGCTTCTAAAACCGGAATAGCCCCTCTCCCTCCCCCCCCC
CTAACGTTACTGGCCGAAGCCGCTTGGAATAAGGCCGGTGTGCGTTTGTCTATATGTTATTTTCCACCAT
ATTGCCGTCTTTTGGCAATGTGAGGGCCCGGAAACCTGGCCCTGTCTTCTTGACGAGCATTCCTAGGGGT
CTTTCCCCTCTCGCCAAAGGAATGCAAGGTCTGTTGAATGTCGTGAAGGAAGCAGTTCCTCTGGAAGCTT
CTTGAAGACAAACAACGTCTGTAGCGACCCTTTGCAGGCAGCGGAACCCCCCACCTGGCGACAGGTGCCT
CTGCGGCCAAAAGCCACGTGTATAAGATACACCTGCAAAGGCGGCACAACCCCAGTGCCACGTTGTGAGT
TGGATAGTTGTGGAAAGAGTCAAATGGCTCTCCTCAAGCGTATTCAACAAGGGGCTGAAGGATGCCCAGA
AGGTACCCCATTGTATGGGATCTGATCTGGGGCCTCGGTGCACATGCTTTACATGTGTTTAGTCGAGGTT
AAAAAAACGTCTAGGCCCCCCGAACCACGGGGACGTGGTTTTCCTTTGAAAAACACGATGATAATATGGC
CACAACCATGGTGAGCAAGGGCGAGGAGCTGTTCACCGGGGTGGTGCCCATCCTGGTCGAGCTGGACGGC
GACGTAAACGGCCACAAGTTCAGCGTGTCCGGCGAGGGCGAGGGCGATGCCACCTACGGCAAGCTGACCC
TGAAGTTCATCTGCACCACCGGCAAGCTGCCCGTGCCCTGGCCCACCCTCGTGACCACCCTGACCTACGG
CGTGCAGTGCTTCAGCCGCTACCCCGACCACATGAAGCAGCACGACTTCTTCAAGTCCGCCATGCCCGAA
GGCTACGTCCAGGAGCGCACCATCTTCTTCAAGGACGACGGCAACTACAAGACCCGCGCCGAGGTGAAGT
TCGAGGGCGACACCCTGGTGAACCGCATCGAGCTGAAGGGCATCGACTTCAAGGAGGACGG
